>Addgene plasmid #157527 | pD649-HAsp-TIE1-COMP5AP-AviTag-9xHis | depositor full sequence | sequence record 304163 | Full Sequence
TTTCAATATTATTGAAGCATTTATCAGGGTTATTGTCTCATGAGCGGATACATATTTGAATGTATTTAGA
AAAATAAACAAATAGGGGTCAGTGTTACAACCAATTAACCAATTCTGAACATTATCGCGAGCCCATTTAT
ACCTGAATATGGCTCATAACACCCCTTGCTCATGACCAAAATCCCTTAACGTGAGTTACGCGCGCGTCGT
TCCACTGAGCGTCAGACCCCGTAGAAAAGATCAAAGGATCTTCTTGAGATCCTTTTTTTCTGCGCGTAAT
CTGCTGCTTGCAAACAAAAAAACCACCGCTACCAGCGGTGGTTTGTTTGCCGGATCAAGAGCTACCAACT
CTTTTTCCGAAGGTAACTGGCTTCAGCAGAGCGCAGATACCAAATACTGTTCTTCTAGTGTAGCCGTAGT
TAGCCCACCACTTCAAGAACTCTGTAGCACCGCCTACATACCTCGCTCTGCTAATCCTGTTACCAGTGGC
TGCTGCCAGTGGCGATAAGTCGTGTCTTACCGGGTTGGACTCAAGACGATAGTTACCGGATAAGGCGCAG
CGGTCGGGCTGAACGGGGGGTTCGTGCACACAGCCCAGCTTGGAGCGAACGACCTACACCGAACTGAGAT
ACCTACAGCGTGAGCTATGAGAAAGCGCCACGCTTCCCGAAGGGAGAAAGGCGGACAGGTATCCGGTAAG
CGGCAGGGTCGGAACAGGAGAGCGCACGAGGGAGCTTCCAGGGGGAAACGCCTGGTATCTTTATAGTCCT
GTCGGGTTTCGCCACCTCTGACTTGAGCGTCGATTTTTGTGATGCTCGTCAGGGGGGCGGAGCCTATGGA
AAAACGCCAGCAACGCGGCCTTTTTACGGTTCCTGGCCTTTTGCTGGCCTTTTGCTCACATGTTCTTTCC
TGCGTTATCCCCTGATTCTGTGGATAACCGTATTACCGCCTTTGAGTGAGCTGATACCGCTCGCCGCAGC
CGAACGACCGAGCGCAGCGAGTCAGTGAGCGAGGAAGCGGAAGGCGAGAGTAGGGAACTGCCAGGCATCA
AACTAAGCAGAAGGCCCCTGACGGATGGCCTTTTTGCGTTTCTACAAACTCTTTCTGTGTTGTAAAACGA
CGGCCAGTCTTAAGCTCGGGCCCCCTGGGCGGTTCTGATAACGAGTAATCGTTAATCCGCAAATAACGTA
AAAACCCGCTTCGGCGGGTTTTTTTATGGGGGGAGTTTAGGGAAAGAGCATTTGTCAGAATATTTAAGGG
CGCCTGTCACTTTGCTTGATATATGAGAATTATTTAACCTTATAAATGAGAAAAAAGCAACGCACTTTAA
ATAAGATACGTTGCTTTTTCGATTGATGAACACCTATAATTAAACTATTCATCTATTATTTATGATTTTT
TGTATATACAATATTTCTAGTTTGTTAAAGAGAATTAAGAAAATAAATCTCGAAAATAATAAAGGGAAAA
TCAGTTTTTGATATCAAAATTATACATGTCAACGATAATACAAAATATAATACAAACTATAAGATGTTAT
CAGTATTTATTATCATTTAGAATAAATTTTGTGTCGCCCTTAATTGTGAGCGGATAACAATTACGAGCTT
CATGCACAGTGGCGTTGACTCAATATTGGCCATTAGCCATATTATTCATTGGTTATATAGCATAAATCAA
TATTGGCTATTGGCCATTGCATACGTTGTATCTATATCATAATATGTACATTTATATTGGCTCATGTCCA
ATATGACCGCCATGTTGGCATTGATTATTGACTAGTTATTAATAGTAATCAATTACGGGGTCATTAGTTC
ATAGCCCATATATGGAGTTCCGCGTTACATAACTTACGGTAAATGGCCCGCCTGGCTGACCGCCCAACGA
CCCCCGCCCATTGACGTCAATAATGACGTATGTTCCCATAGTAACGCCAATAGGGACTTTCCATTGACGT
CAATGGGTGGAGTATTTACGGTAAACTGCCCACTTGGCAGTACATCAAGTGTATCATATGCCAAGTACGC
CCCCTATTGACGTCAATGACGGTAAATGGCCCGCCTGGCATTATGCCCAGTACATGACCTTATGGGACTT
TCCTACTTGGCAGTACATCTACGTATTAGTCATCGCTATTACCATGGTGATGCGGTTTTGGCAGTACATC
AATGGGCGTGGATAGCGGTTTGACTCACGGGGATTTCCAAGTCTCCACCCCATTGACGTCAATGGGAGTT
TGTTTTGGCACCAAAATCAACGGGACTTTCCAAAATGTCGTAACAACTCCGCCCCATTGACGCAAATGGG
CGGTAGGCGTGTACGGTGGGAGGTCTATATAAGCAGAGCTCGTTTAGTGAACCGTCAGATCGCCTGGAGA
CGCCATCCACGCTGTTTTGACCTCCATAGAAGACACCGGGACCGATCCAGCCTCCGCGGCCGGGAACGGT
GCATTGGAACGCGGATTCCCCGTGCCAAGAGTGACGTAAGTACCGCCTATAGAGTCTATAGGCCCACCCC
CTTGGCTTCGTTAGAACGCGGCTACAATTAATACATAACCTTATGTATCATACACATACGATTTAGGTGA
CACTATAGAATAACATCCACTTTGCCTTTCTCTCCACAGGTGTCCACTCCCAGGTCCAACTGCACCTCGG
TTCTATCGAAAACGCGCCTGCTAGCGCCACCATGAAGACCATCATTGCCCTGAGCTACATCTTCTGCCTG
GTGTTCGCTGCGGCCGCCGCTGTTGATCTGACACTGCTGGCTAACCTGCGGCTGACCGATCCTCAGAGAT
TCTTCCTGACCTGTGTGTCTGGCGAAGCCGGCGCTGGAAGAGGATCTGATGCTTGGGGACCTCCTCTGCT
GCTGGAAAAGGACGACAGAATCGTGCGGACACCTCCTGGACCTCCACTGAGACTGGCCAGAAATGGCAGC
CACCAAGTGACCCTGAGAGGCTTCAGCAAGCCTTCTGATCTCGTGGGCGTGTTCTCTTGTGTTGGAGGCG
CTGGCGCTCGGAGAACCAGAGTGATCTATGTGCACAACAGCCCTGGCGCTCATCTGCTGCCTGACAAAGT
GACCCACACCGTGAACAAGGGCGATACAGCCGTGCTGTCCGCCAGAGTGCACAAAGAAAAGCAGACCGAC
GTGATCTGGAAGTCCAACGGCAGCTACTTCTACACCCTGGATTGGCACGAGGCCCAGGATGGCAGATTTC
TGCTGCAGCTGCCTAACGTGCAGCCTCCTAGCTCTGGCATCTACAGCGCCACATACCTGGAAGCAAGCCC
TCTGGGCAGCGCCTTCTTCAGACTGATCGTTAGAGGATGCGGAGCCGGCAGATGGGGCCCTGGATGTACA
AAAGAATGCCCTGGCTGTCTGCACGGCGGCGTGTGTCACGATCATGATGGCGAGTGTGTGTGCCCACCTG
GCTTTACAGGCACCAGATGTGAACAGGCCTGCAGAGAGGGCAGATTCGGCCAGTCTTGTCAAGAGCAGTG
TCCCGGCATCTCTGGCTGCAGAGGCCTGACCTTTTGCCTGCCTGATCCTTACGGCTGTAGCTGTGGATCT
GGATGGCGGGGCTCTCAGTGTCAAGAGGCTTGTGCCCCTGGACACTTTGGCGCTGATTGCAGACTCCAGT
GTCAGTGCCAGAACGGCGGCACCTGTGATAGATTCAGCGGCTGTGTGTGTCCTTCTGGCTGGCATGGCGT
GCACTGCGAGAAGTCCGATAGAATCCCTCAGATCCTGAACATGGCCAGCGAGCTGGAATTCAACCTGGAA
ACCATGCCTCGGATCAACTGCGCCGCTGCCGGAAATCCATTTCCTGTGCGGGGATCTATCGAGCTGAGAA
AGCCTGATGGCACCGTGCTGCTGAGCACCAAGGCCATCGTGGAACCTGAGAAAACCACCGCCGAGTTCGA
GGTGCCAAGACTGGTTCTGGCCGATAGCGGCTTCTGGGAGTGTAGAGTGTCTACCTCTGGCGGCCAGGAC
AGCAGACGGTTCAAAGTGAATGTGAAGGTGCCACCTGTGCCTCTGGCAGCCCCTAGACTGCTGACAAAAC
AGAGCAGACAGCTGGTGGTGTCCCCTCTGGTGTCTTTTAGCGGAGATGGCCCTATCAGCACAGTGCGGCT
GCACTACAGACCCCAGGATAGCACCATGGACTGGTCTACCATTGTGGTGGACCCCAGCGAGAACGTGACA
CTGATGAACCTGAGGCCTAAGACCGGCTACAGCGTCAGAGTTCAACTGAGCAGACCTGGCGAAGGCGGAG
AAGGCGCATGGGGACCACCTACTCTGATGACCACAGATTGCCCTGAGCCTCTGCTCCAGCCTTGGCTGGA
AGGATGGCATGTGGAAGGCACCGACAGACTGAGAGTGTCTTGGTCACTGCCTCTGGTGCCAGGACCTCTC
GTTGGAGATGGCTTTCTGCTGAGACTGTGGGATGGCACAAGAGGCCAAGAGCGGAGAGAGAATGTCTCTA
GCCCTCAAGCCAGAACTGCCCTGCTGACAGGACTGACACCTGGCACACACTACCAGCTGGATGTGCAGCT
GTACCACTGTACCCTGCTGGGACCTGCTTCTCCTCCTGCTCATGTTCTGCTGCCACCATCTGGACCACCA
GCACCTAGACATCTGCATGCCCAGGCTCTGAGCGATAGCGAGATCCAGCTGACATGGAAGCACCCAGAAG
CTCTGCCCGGACCAATCAGCAAATACGTGGTGGAAGTGCAGGTTGCCGGCGGAGCTGGCGATCCTCTGTG
GATTGATGTGGACAGACCCGAGGAAACCAGCACCATCATCAGGGGCCTGAACGCCAGCACCAGATACCTG
TTCAGAATGCGGGCCTCTATCCAAGGCCTCGGCGATTGGTCTAACACCGTGGAAGAGTCTACCCTCGGCA
ACGGACTGCAGGCTGAAGGACCTGTGCAAGAAAGCAGAGCCGCCGAGGAAGGCCTGGATCAAGGCGCGCC
GGAAGATCAAGTTGATCCAAGATTGATTGATGGCAAGGGCGGATCTCTGGAGGTGCTGTTCCAGGGACCA
GGCGGAAGCGGCAATCCCGGCGGCGATCTGGCCCCCCAGATGCTGCGCGAGCTGCAGGAGACCAATGCCG
CCCTGCAGGACGTGCGCGAGCTGCTGCGCCACCGCGTGAAGGAGATCACCTTCCTGAAGAACACCGTGAT
GGAGTGCGACGCCTGCGGTATGCAGCCCTCTAGAGGCTCCGGCTCCATCATCCCAGTTGAGGAGGAGAAC
CCGGACTTCTGGAACCGCGAGGCAGCCGAGGCCCTGGGTGCCGCCAAGAAGCTGCAGCCTGCACAGACAG
CCGCCAAGAACCTCATCATCTTCCTGGGCGATGGGATGGGGGTGTCTACGGTGACAGCTGCCAGGATCCT
AAAAGGGCAGAAGAAGGACAAACTGGGGCCTGAGATACCCCTGGCCATGGACCGCTTCCCATATGTGGCT
CTGTCCAAGACATACAATGTAGACAAACATGTGCCAGACAGTGGAGCCACAGCCACGGCCTACCTGTGCG
GGGTCAAGGGCAACTTCCAGACCATTGGCTTGAGTGCAGCCGCCCGCTTTAACCAGTGCAACACGACACG
CGGCAACGAGGTCATCTCCGTGATGAATCGGGCCAAGAAAGCAGGGAAGTCAGTGGGAGTGGTAACCACC
ACACGAGTGCAGCACGCCTCGCCAGCCGGCACCTACGCCCACACGGTGAACCGCAACTGGTACTCGGACG
CCGACGTGCCTGCCTCGGCCCGCCAGGAGGGGTGCCAGGACATCGCTACGCAGCTCATCTCCAACATGGA
CATTGACGTGATCCTAGGTGGAGGCCGAAAGTACATGTTTCGCATGGGAACCCCAGACCCTGAGTACCCA
GATGACTACAGCCAAGGTGGGACCAGGCTGGACGGGAAGAATCTGGTGCAGGAATGGCTGGCGAAGCGCC
AGGGTGCCCGGTATGTGTGGAACCGCACTGAGCTCATGCAGGCTTCCCTGGACCCGTCTGTGACCCATCT
CATGGGTCTCTTTGAGCCTGGAGACATGAAATACGAGATCCACCGAGACTCCACACTGGACCCCTCCCTG
ATGGAGATGACAGAGGCTGCCCTGCGCCTGCTGAGCAGGAACCCCCGCGGCTTCTTCCTCTTCGTGGAGG
GTGGTCGCATCGACCATGGTCATCATGAAAGCAGGGCTTACCGGGCACTGACTGAGACGATCATGTTCGA
CGACGCCATTGAGAGGGCGGGCCAGCTCACCAGCGAGGAGGACACGCTGAGCCTCGTCACTGCCGACCAC
TCCCACGTCTTCTCCTTCGGAGGCTACCCCCTGCGAGGGAGCTCCATCTTCGGGCTGGCCCCTGGCAAGG
CCCGGGACAGGAAGGCCTACACGGTCCTCCTATACGGAAACGGTCCAGGCTATGTGCTCAAGGACGGCGC
CCGGCCGGATGTTACCGAGAGCGAGAGCGGGAGCCCCGAGTATCGGCAGCAGTCAGCAGTGCCCCTGGAC
GAAGAGACCCACGCAGGCGAGGACGTGGCGGTGTTCGCGCGCGGCCCGCAGGCGCACCTGGTTCACGGCG
TGCAGGAGCAGACCTTCATAGCGCACGTCATGGCCTTCGCCGCCTGCCTGGAGCCCTACACCGCCTGCGA
CCTGGCGCCCCCCGCCGGCACCACCGACGCCGCGCACCCGGGTGGCGGAGGACTGAACGACATCTTCGAG
GCTCAGAAAATCGAATGGCACGAACATCACCATCACCATCACCATCACCATTAAGGCCGGCCTGTAGTCA
CTGGCACAACGCGTTACCCGGTAAGCCAATCGGGTATACACGGTCGTCATACTGCAGACAGGGTTCTTCT
ACTTTGCAAGATAGTCTTGAGTAGTAAAATAAATAGATAGAGAAAATCAGCCTCGACTGTGCCTTCTAGT
TGCCAGCCATCTGTTGTTTGCCCCTCCCCCGTGCCTTCCTTGACCCTGGAAGGTGCCACTCCCACTGTCC
TTTCCTAATAAAATGAGGAAATTGCATCACAACACTCAACCCTATCTCGGTCTATTCTTTTGATTTATAA
GGGATTTTGCCGATTTCGGCCTATTGGTTAAAAAATGAGCTGATTTAACAAAAATTTAACGCGAATTAAT
TCTGTGGAATGTGTGTCAGTTAGGGTGTGGAAAGTCCCCAGGCTCCCCAGCAGGCAGAAGTATGCAAAGC
ATGCATCTCAATTAGTCAGCAACCAGGTGTGGAAAGTCCCCAGGCTCCCCAGCAGGCAGAAGTATGCAAA
GCATGCATCTCAATTAGTCAGCAACCATAGTCCCGCCCCTAACTCCGCCCATCCCGCCCCTAACTCCGCC
CAGTTCCGCCCATTCTCCGCCCCATGGCTGACTAATTTTTTTTATTTATGCAGAGGCCGAGGCCGCCTCT
GCCTCTGAGCTATTCCAGAAGTAGTGAGGAGGCTTTTTTGGAGGCCTAGGCTTTTGCAAAAAGCTCCCGG
GAGCTTGTATATCCATTTTCGGATCTGATCAGCACGTGTTGACAATTAATCATCGGCATAGTATATCGGC
ATAGTATAATACGACAAGGTGAGGAACTAAACCATGACCGAGTACAAGCCCACGGTGCGCCTCGCCACCC
GCGACGACGTCCCCAGGGCCGTACGCACCCTCGCCGCCGCGTTCGCCGACTACCCCGCCACGCGCCACAC
CGTCGATCCGGACCGCCACATCGAGCGGGTCACCGAGCTGCAAGAACTCTTCCTCACGCGCGTCGGGCTC
GACATCGGCAAGGTGTGGGTCGCGGACGACGGCGCCGCGGTGGCGGTCTGGACCACGCCGGAGAGCGTCG
AAGCGGGGGCGGTGTTCGCCGAGATCGGCCCGCGCATGGCCGAGTTGAGCGGTTCCCGGCTGGCCGCGCA
GCAACAGATGGAAGGCCTCCTGGCGCCGCACCGGCCCAAGGAGCCCGCGTGGTTCCTGGCCACCGTCGGC
GTCTCGCCCGACCACCAGGGCAAGGGTCTGGGCAGCGCCGTCGTGCTCCCCGGAGTGGAGGCGGCCGAGC
GCGCCGGGGTGCCCGCCTTCCTGGAGACATCCGCGCCCCGCAACCTCCCCTTCTACGAGCGGCTCGGCTT
CACCGTCACCGCCGACGTCGAGGTGCCCGAAGGACCGCGCACCTGGTGCATGACCCGCAAGCCCGGTGCC
TGACACGTGCTACGAGATTTCGATTCCACCGCCGCCTTCTATGAAAGGTTGGGCTTCGGAATCGTTTTCC
GGGACGCCGGCTGGATGATCCTCCAGCGCGGGGATCTCATGCTGGAGTTCTTCGCCCACCCCAACTTGTT
TATTGCAGCTTATAATGGTTACAAATAAAGCAATAGCATCACAAATTTCACAAATAAAGCATTTTTTTCA
CTGCATTCTAGTTGTGGTTTGTCCAAACTCATCAATGTATCTTATCATGTCTGTATACCGTCGACCTCTA
GCTAGAGCTTGGCGTAATCATGGTCATTACCAATGCTTAATCAGTGAGGCACCTATCTCAGCGATCTGTC
TATTTCGTTCATCCATAGTTGCCTGACTCCCCGTCGTGTAGATAACTACGATACGGGAGGGCTTACCATC
TGGCCCCAGCGCTGCGATGATACCGCGAGAACCACGCTCACCGGCTCCGGATTTATCAGCAATAAACCAG
CCAGCCGGAAGGGCCGAGCGCAGAAGTGGTCCTGCAACTTTATCCGCCTCCATCCAGTCTATTAATTGTT
GCCGGGAAGCTAGAGTAAGTAGTTCGCCAGTTAATAGTTTGCGCAACGTTGTTGCCATCGCTACAGGCAT
CGTGGTGTCACGCTCGTCGTTTGGTATGGCTTCATTCAGCTCCGGTTCCCAACGATCAAGGCGAGTTACA
TGATCCCCCATGTTGTGCAAAAAAGCGGTTAGCTCCTTCGGTCCTCCGATCGTTGTCAGAAGTAAGTTGG
CCGCAGTGTTATCACTCATGGTTATGGCAGCACTGCATAATTCTCTTACTGTCATGCCATCCGTAAGATG
CTTTTCTGTGACTGGTGAGTACTCAACCAAGTCATTCTGAGAATAGTGTATGCGGCGACCGAGTTGCTCT
TGCCCGGCGTCAATACGGGATAATACCGCGCCACATAGCAGAACTTTAAAAGTGCTCATCATTGGAAAAC
GTTCTTCGGGGCGAAAACTCTCAAGGATCTTACCGCTGTTGAGATCCAGTTCGATGTAACCCACTCGTGC
ACCCAACTGATCTTCAGCATCTTTTACTTTCACCAGCGTTTCTGGGTGAGCAAAAACAGGAAGGCAAAAT
GCCGCAAAAAAGGGAATAAGGGCGACACGGAAATGTTGAATACTCATATTCTTCCTT
Features (pLannotate 1.2.2; 24 found; start..end, strand, type, name):
    119..143     -  CDS            KanR (fragment): aminoglycoside phosphotransferase; aph(3')-Ia; confers resistance to kanamycin
    254..842     +  rep_origin     ori: high-copy-number ColE1/pMB1/pBR322/pUC origin of replication
   1067..1084    +  terminator     rrnB T2 terminator (fragment): transcription terminator T2 from the E. coli rrnB gene
   1109..1128    -  CDS            lacZα (fragment): LacZα fragment of β-galactosidase; lacZ fragment
   1584..1600    +  protein_bind   lac operator: The lac repressor binds to the lac operator to inhibit transcription in E. coli. This inhibition can be relieved by adding lactose or isopropyl-β-D-thiogalactopyranoside (IPTG). lac repressor encoded by lacI
   1843..2146    +  enhancer       CMV enhancer: human cytomegalovirus immediate early enhancer
   2147..2350    +  promoter       CMV promoter: human cytomegalovirus (CMV) immediate early promoter
   2486..2529    +  intron         CMV intron (fragment): modified intron A from human cytomegalovirus
   2581..2599    +  promoter       SP6 promoter: promoter for bacteriophage SP6 RNA polymerase
   2603..2640    +  CDS            IgH signal sequence (fragment): signal sequence from the mouse immunoglobulin heavy chain variable region
   2746..4962    +  CDS            TIE1 (fragment): TIE1_HUMAN - Also known as TIE. Experimental evidence at protein level: Swiss-Prot protein existence level 1. Transmembrane tyrosine-protein kinase that may modulate TEK/TIE2 activity and contribute to the regulation of angiogenesis. From Homo sapiens (Human).
   5059..5238    +  CDS            Comp (fragment): COMP_RAT - Experimental evidence at protein level: Swiss-Prot protein existence level 1. May play a role in the structural integrity of cartilage via its interaction with other extracellular matrix proteins such as the collagens and fibronectin. Can mediate the interaction of chondrocytes with the cartilage extracellular matrix through interaction with cell surface integrin receptors. Could play a role in the pathogenesis of osteoarthritis. Potent suppressor of apoptosis in both primary chondrocytes and transformed cells. Suppresses apoptosis by blocking the activation of caspase-3 and by indu
   5226..6678    +  CDS            SEAP (fragment): secreted alkaline phosphatase from human placenta The natural enzyme has a C-terminal transmembrane sequence that is replaced by a GPI anchor.
   6703..6744    +  CDS            AviTag™ (fragment): peptide tag that allows for enzymatic biotinylation
   6748..6771    +  CDS            8xHis: 8xHis affinity tag
   6917..7028    +  polyA_signal   bGH poly(A) signal: bovine growth hormone polyadenylation signal
   7029..7137    +  rep_origin     f1 ori (fragment): f1 bacteriophage origin of replication; arrow indicates direction of (+) strand synthesis
   7151..7480    +  promoter       SV40 promoter: SV40 enhancer and early promoter
   7528..7575    +  promoter       EM7 promoter: synthetic bacterial promoter&nbsp
   7594..8193    +  CDS            PuroR (fragment): puromycin N-acetyltransferase; pac from Streptomyces; confers resistance to puromycin
   8203..8328    +  CDS            ble (fragment): BLE_KLEPN - Experimental evidence at protein level: Swiss-Prot protein existence level 1. Binding protein with a strong affinity to the bleomycin family of antibiotics. Binds to CL990; an antimitotic-antibiotic compound. From Klebsiella pneumoniae.
   8323..8444    +  polyA_signal   SV40 poly(A) signal: SV40 polyadenylation signal
   8497..9357    -  CDS            AmpR: β-lactamase; bla; confers resistance to ampicillin, carbenicillin, and related antibiotics
   9360..89      -  promoter       AmpR promoter (fragment) (across the origin): bla
