[The description below was written by a language model from this plasmid's Addgene catalogue record and pLannotate feature annotations shown in this document.]
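Description:
pD649-HAsp-TIE1-COMP5AP-AviTag-9xHis is a 9,367 bp mammalian expression plasmid built on the pD649 backbone and designed to produce the extracellular domain of human TIE1, an endothelial receptor tyrosine kinase, as a secreted, multimerised fusion protein. It is propagated in E. coli as a high-copy plasmid through a ColE1/pUC-type origin with ampicillin selection (AmpR, β-lactamase). The annotation also shows an SV40 early/EM7 promoter pair driving a puromycin N-acetyltransferase cassette with an SV40 poly(A) signal, which could support selection in mammalian cells, although the catalogue entry does not list this as a marker. Short fragments annotated as KanR, lacZα, ble and f1 ori appear to be non-functional remnants. The depositor notes that some plasmids in this collection may carry an IS4-like transposase element upstream of the CMV promoter; none is annotated in this feature table.

Expression is driven by the CMV enhancer/promoter, followed by a fragment of CMV intron A and an SP6 promoter that can serve for in vitro transcription or as a sequencing primer site. The open reading frame begins with a signal peptide (named HAsp in the construct, though the automated annotation matches it to a partial immunoglobulin heavy-chain leader). This is followed by the roughly 2.2 kb TIE1 ectodomain, cloned between preserved NotI and AscI sites. Downstream, the backbone supplies the coiled-coil pentamerisation domain of rat cartilage oligomeric matrix protein, human placental alkaline phosphatase, an AviTag for enzymatic biotinylation and a polyhistidine tag (9xHis by name, annotated as 8xHis), terminated by the bGH poly(A) signal. Pentamerisation raises avidity for weak binding partners, while alkaline phosphatase gives an enzymatic readout. The plasmid comes from a collection used to map interactions among human immunoglobulin-superfamily cell-surface proteins.
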