Addgene plasmid #157527: pD649-HAsp-TIE1-COMP5AP-AviTag-9xHis
Purpose: Mammalian expression of cell-surface protein extracellular domain fused to COMP5AP-AviTag-9xHis. Protein is secreted from cells.
Depositing lab: Chris Garcia. Depositing organization: Stanford University. Publication: A Human IgSF Cell-Surface Interactome Reveals a Complex Network of Protein-Protein Interactions. Wojtowicz WM, Vielmetter J, Fernandes RA, Siepe DH, Eastman CL, Chisholm GB, Cox S, Klock H, Anderson PW, Rue SM, Miller JJ, Glaser SM, Bragstad ML, Vance J, Lam AW, Lesley SA, Zinn K, Garcia KC. Cell. 2020 Aug 20;182(4):1027-1043.e17. doi: 10.1016/j.cell.2020.07.025. PubMed 32822567.
Backbone
  Vector backbone: pD649
  Backbone size w/o insert (bp): 7153
  Vector type: Mammalian Expression
Growth in bacteria
  Bacterial resistance: Ampicillin, 100 μg/mL
  Growth temperature: 37°C
  Growth strain: DH5alpha
  Copy number: High Copy
Gene/Insert
  Gene/Insert name: TIE1
  Species: H. sapiens (human)
  Insert size (bp): 2214
  Entrez Gene: TIE1 (a.k.a. JTK14, LMPHM11, TIE)
  Promoter: CMV/SP6
  Tag / fusion protein: COMP5AP-AviTag-9xHis (C terminal on backbone)
  Cloning method: Restriction Enzyme; 5′ cloning site GCGGCCGC (not destroyed); 3′ cloning site GGCGCGCC (not destroyed)
  Sequencing primers: 5′ ATTTAGGTGACACTATAG; 3′ CGTCGCACTCCATCACGGTG
Resource information
  A portion of this plasmid was derived from a plasmid made by: synthesis by ThermoFisher
Terms and licenses: Academic/Nonprofit Terms; Industry Terms: Not Available to Industry
Depositor comments: Some plasmids in this collection may have an IS4-like element ISVsa5 family transposase upstream of the CMV promoter.
How to cite: pD649-HAsp-TIE1-COMP5AP-AviTag-9xHis was a gift from Chris Garcia (Addgene plasmid # 157527 ; http://n2t.net/addgene:157527 ; RRID:Addgene_157527)
