>Addgene plasmid #157527 | pD649-HAsp-TIE1-COMP5AP-AviTag-9xHis | depositor partial sequence | sequence record 304164 | insert (extracellular domain)
GCTGTTGATCTGACACTGCTGGCTAACCTGCGGCTGACCGATCCTCAGAGATTCTTCCTGACCTGTGTGT
CTGGCGAAGCCGGCGCTGGAAGAGGATCTGATGCTTGGGGACCTCCTCTGCTGCTGGAAAAGGACGACAG
AATCGTGCGGACACCTCCTGGACCTCCACTGAGACTGGCCAGAAATGGCAGCCACCAAGTGACCCTGAGA
GGCTTCAGCAAGCCTTCTGATCTCGTGGGCGTGTTCTCTTGTGTTGGAGGCGCTGGCGCTCGGAGAACCA
GAGTGATCTATGTGCACAACAGCCCTGGCGCTCATCTGCTGCCTGACAAAGTGACCCACACCGTGAACAA
GGGCGATACAGCCGTGCTGTCCGCCAGAGTGCACAAAGAAAAGCAGACCGACGTGATCTGGAAGTCCAAC
GGCAGCTACTTCTACACCCTGGATTGGCACGAGGCCCAGGATGGCAGATTTCTGCTGCAGCTGCCTAACG
TGCAGCCTCCTAGCTCTGGCATCTACAGCGCCACATACCTGGAAGCAAGCCCTCTGGGCAGCGCCTTCTT
CAGACTGATCGTTAGAGGATGCGGAGCCGGCAGATGGGGCCCTGGATGTACAAAAGAATGCCCTGGCTGT
CTGCACGGCGGCGTGTGTCACGATCATGATGGCGAGTGTGTGTGCCCACCTGGCTTTACAGGCACCAGAT
GTGAACAGGCCTGCAGAGAGGGCAGATTCGGCCAGTCTTGTCAAGAGCAGTGTCCCGGCATCTCTGGCTG
CAGAGGCCTGACCTTTTGCCTGCCTGATCCTTACGGCTGTAGCTGTGGATCTGGATGGCGGGGCTCTCAG
TGTCAAGAGGCTTGTGCCCCTGGACACTTTGGCGCTGATTGCAGACTCCAGTGTCAGTGCCAGAACGGCG
GCACCTGTGATAGATTCAGCGGCTGTGTGTGTCCTTCTGGCTGGCATGGCGTGCACTGCGAGAAGTCCGA
TAGAATCCCTCAGATCCTGAACATGGCCAGCGAGCTGGAATTCAACCTGGAAACCATGCCTCGGATCAAC
TGCGCCGCTGCCGGAAATCCATTTCCTGTGCGGGGATCTATCGAGCTGAGAAAGCCTGATGGCACCGTGC
TGCTGAGCACCAAGGCCATCGTGGAACCTGAGAAAACCACCGCCGAGTTCGAGGTGCCAAGACTGGTTCT
GGCCGATAGCGGCTTCTGGGAGTGTAGAGTGTCTACCTCTGGCGGCCAGGACAGCAGACGGTTCAAAGTG
AATGTGAAGGTGCCACCTGTGCCTCTGGCAGCCCCTAGACTGCTGACAAAACAGAGCAGACAGCTGGTGG
TGTCCCCTCTGGTGTCTTTTAGCGGAGATGGCCCTATCAGCACAGTGCGGCTGCACTACAGACCCCAGGA
TAGCACCATGGACTGGTCTACCATTGTGGTGGACCCCAGCGAGAACGTGACACTGATGAACCTGAGGCCT
AAGACCGGCTACAGCGTCAGAGTTCAACTGAGCAGACCTGGCGAAGGCGGAGAAGGCGCATGGGGACCAC
CTACTCTGATGACCACAGATTGCCCTGAGCCTCTGCTCCAGCCTTGGCTGGAAGGATGGCATGTGGAAGG
CACCGACAGACTGAGAGTGTCTTGGTCACTGCCTCTGGTGCCAGGACCTCTCGTTGGAGATGGCTTTCTG
CTGAGACTGTGGGATGGCACAAGAGGCCAAGAGCGGAGAGAGAATGTCTCTAGCCCTCAAGCCAGAACTG
CCCTGCTGACAGGACTGACACCTGGCACACACTACCAGCTGGATGTGCAGCTGTACCACTGTACCCTGCT
GGGACCTGCTTCTCCTCCTGCTCATGTTCTGCTGCCACCATCTGGACCACCAGCACCTAGACATCTGCAT
GCCCAGGCTCTGAGCGATAGCGAGATCCAGCTGACATGGAAGCACCCAGAAGCTCTGCCCGGACCAATCA
GCAAATACGTGGTGGAAGTGCAGGTTGCCGGCGGAGCTGGCGATCCTCTGTGGATTGATGTGGACAGACC
CGAGGAAACCAGCACCATCATCAGGGGCCTGAACGCCAGCACCAGATACCTGTTCAGAATGCGGGCCTCT
ATCCAAGGCCTCGGCGATTGGTCTAACACCGTGGAAGAGTCTACCCTCGGCAACGGACTGCAGGCTGAAG
GACCTGTGCAAGAAAGCAGAGCCGCCGAGGAAGGCCTGGATCAA
